>Addgene plasmid #66167 | pBabe-SIRT3 | addgene partial sequence | sequence record 152822 | pBABE5 5'-CTTTATCCAGCCCTCAC-3'
CAGTGTGGTGGTACGTAGGAATTCTAGCTGAGCTGCTTCGGACCAGAGCCTGCAGTAGGGTGGTGGTCAT
GGTGGGGGCCGGCATCAGCACACCCAGTGGCATCCCGGACTTCAGATCCCCAGGGAGCGGCCTCTACAGC
AACCTTCAGCAGTATGACATCCCGTACCCTGAAGCCATCTTTGAACTTGGCTTTTTCTTTCACAACCCCA
AGCCCTTTTTCATGTTGGCCAAGGAGCTGTACCCTGGGCACTACAGGCCCAATGTCACTCACTACTTCCT
GAGGCTCCTCCACGACAAGGAGCTGCTTCTGCGGCTCTATACACAGAACATCGACGGGCTTGAGAGAGCA
TCTGGGATCCCTGCCTCAAAGCTGGTTGAAGCCCACGGGACCTTTGTAACAGCTACATGCACGGTCTGTC
GAAGGTCCTTCCCAGGGGAAGACATATGGGCTGATGTGATGGCGGACAGGGTGCCCCGCTGCCCTGTCTG
TACTGGCGTTGTGAAACCCGACATTGTGTTCTTTGGGGAGCAGCTGCCTGCAAGGTTCCTACTCCATATG
GCTGACTTCGCTTTGGCAGATCTGCTACTCATTCTTGGGACCTCCCTGGAGGTGGAGCCTTTTGCCAGCT
TGTCCGAAGCAGTACAGAAATCAGTGCCCCGACTGCTCATCAATCGAGACTTGGTGGGGCCGTTCGTTCT
GAGTCCTCGAAGGAAAGATGTGGTCCAGCTAGGGGATGTAGTTCATGGTGTGGAAAGGCTGGTGGACCTC
CCGGGGTGGACACAAGAACTGCTGGATCTTATGCAGCGGGAACGTGGCAAGCTGGATGGACAGGACAGAC
TCGAGTACCCATATGACGTTCCAGACTACGCGTATCCGTACGACGTTCCGGATTACGCTTACCCTTACGA
TGTACCTGACTACGCTTAAGTCGACCCTGTGGAATGTGTGTCAGTTAAGGTGTGG
