>Addgene plasmid #66167 | pBabe-SIRT3 | addgene partial sequence | sequence record 152824 | pBABE3 5'-ACCCTAACTGACACACATTCC-3'
ATCGTAAGGGTAAGCGTAATCCGGAACGTCGTACGGATACGCGTAGTCTGGAACGTCATATGGGTACTCG
AGTCTGTCCTGTCCATCCAGCTTGCCACGTTCCCGCTGCATAAGATCCAGCAGTTCTTGTGTCCACCCCG
GGAGGTCCACCAGCCTTTCCACACCATGAACTACATCCCCTAGCTGGACCACATCTTTCCTTCGAGGACT
CAGAACGAACGGCCCCACCAAGTCTCGATTGATGAGCAGTCGGGGCACTGATTTCTGTACTGCTTCGGAC
AAGCTGGCAAAAGGCTCCACCTCCAGGGAGGTCCCAAGAATGAGTAGCAGATCTGCCAAAGCGAAGTCAG
CCATATGGAGTAGGAACCTTGCAGGCAGCTGCTCCCCAAAGAACACAATGTCGGGTTTCACAACGCCAGT
ACAGACAGGGCAGCGGGGCACCCTGTCCGCCATCACATCAGCCCATATGTCTTCCCCTGGGAAGGACCTT
CGACAGACCGTGCATGTAGCTGTTACAAAGGTCCCGTGGGCTTCAACCAGCTTTGAGGCAGGGATCCCAG
ATGCTCTCTCAAGCCCGTCGATGTTCTGTGTATAGAGCCGCAGAAGCAGCTCCTTGTCGTGGAGGAGCCT
CAGGAAGTAGTGAGTGACATTGGGCCTGTAGTGCCCAGGGTACAGCTCCTTGGCCAACATGAAAAAGGGC
TTGGGGTTGTGAAAGAAAAAGCCAAGTTCAAAGATGGCTTCAGGGTACGGGATGTCATACTGCTGAAGGT
TGCTGTAGAGGCCGCTCCCTGGGGATCTGAAGTCCGGGATGCCACTGGGTGTGCTGATGCCGGCCCCCAC
CATGACCACCACCCTACTGCAGGCTCTGGTC
