[The description below was written by a language model from this plasmid's Addgene catalogue record.]
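Description:
pBabe-SIRT3 is a retroviral mammalian expression plasmid built on the pBabe puro backbone, carrying the mouse Sirt3 (sirtuin 3) coding sequence. It is propagated in E. coli under ampicillin selection, while puromycin resistance provides selection in mammalian cells. No feature table accompanies the record, so the regulatory elements are not itemised. pBabe-type vectors are generally Moloney murine leukemia virus–derived designs: the insert lies between the viral long terminal repeats, is transcribed from the 5′ LTR and is packaged through the viral packaging signal, and the puromycin marker is driven by a separate internal promoter. After the plasmid is introduced into a packaging cell line that supplies the viral proteins in trans, replication-defective particles are produced that integrate the cassette stably into dividing target cells.

The SIRT3 insert carries a 3xFLAG epitope tag at its C terminus, allowing the expressed protein to be detected or immunoprecipitated with anti-FLAG antibodies independently of the endogenous protein. The record also notes an L235P substitution in the insert but does not state whether this is an intentional mutation, a natural variant or a cloning artefact, nor what effect it has on function, so users should take it into account when interpreting results. The cloning method and plasmid copy number are listed as unknown.

SIRT3 is an NAD+-dependent protein deacetylase associated with mitochondria. The stated purpose is retroviral expression of SIRT3, and the associated publication concerns its role in regulating skeletal muscle metabolic flexibility through reversible enzymatic deacetylation. This makes the construct suited to generating puromycin-selected cell lines with stable SIRT3 overexpression or re-expression.
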