Addgene plasmid #66167: pBabe-SIRT3
Purpose: Expresses SIRT3 via retroviral method
Depositing lab: Ronald Kahn. Depositing organization: Joslin Diabetes Center. Publication: Sirt3 regulates metabolic flexibility of skeletal muscle through reversible enzymatic deacetylation. Jing E, O'Neill BT, Rardin MJ, Kleinridders A, Ilkeyeva OR, Ussar S, Bain JR, Lee KY, Verdin EM, Newgard CB, Gibson BW, Kahn CR. Diabetes. 2013 Oct;62(10):3404-17. doi: 10.2337/db12-1650. Epub 2013 Jul 8. PubMed 23835326.
Backbone
  Vector backbone: pBabe puro
  Vector type: Mammalian Expression, Retroviral
  Selectable markers: Puromycin
Growth in bacteria
  Bacterial resistance: Ampicillin, 100 μg/mL
  Growth temperature: 37°C
  Growth strain: DH5alpha
  Copy number: Unknown
Gene/Insert
  Gene/Insert name: SIRT3 (alt name: Sirtuin 3)
  Species: M. musculus (mouse)
  Mutation: L235P
  Entrez Gene: Sirt3 (a.k.a. 2310003L23Rik, Sir2l3)
  Tag / fusion protein: 3xFLAG (C terminal on insert)
  Cloning method: Unknown
  Sequencing primers: 5′ pBABE5; 3′ pBABE3
Terms and licenses: Academic/Nonprofit Terms; Industry Terms: Not Available to Industry
How to cite: pBabe-SIRT3 was a gift from Ronald Kahn (Addgene plasmid # 66167 ; http://n2t.net/addgene:66167 ; RRID:Addgene_66167)
